>Addgene plasmid #239957 | pLKO.1 puro-shNC | depositor full sequence | sequence record 472620 | pLKO.1 puro-shNC sequence 7086 bps
TTGGGGTTGCGCCTTTTCCAAGGCAGCCCTGGGTTTGCGCAGGGACGCGGCTGCTCTGGGCGTGGTTCCG
GGAAACGCAGCGGCGCCGACCCTGGGTCTCGCACATTCTTCACGTCCGTTCGCAGCGTCACCCGGATCTT
CGCCGCTACCCTTGTGGGCCCCCCGGCGACGCTTCCTGCTCCGCCCCTAAGTCGGGAAGGTTCCTTGCGG
TTCGCGGCGTGCCGGACGTGACAAACGGAAGCCGCACGTCTCACTAGTACCCTCGCAGACGGACAGCGCC
AGGGAGCAATGGCAGCGCGCCGACCGCGATGGGCTGTGGCCAATAGCGGCTGCTCAGCAGGGCGCGCCGA
GAGCAGCGGCCGGGAAGGGGCGGTGCGGGAGGCGGGGTGTGGGGCGGTAGTGTGGGCCCTGTTCCTGCCC
GCGCGGTGTTCCGCATTCTGCAAGCCTCCGGAGCGCACGTCGGCAGTCGGCTCCCTCGTTGACCGAATCA
CCGACCTCTCTCCCCAGGGGGATCCACCGGAGCTTACCATGACCGAGTACAAGCCCACGGTGCGCCTCGC
CACCCGCGACGACGTCCCCAGGGCCGTACGCACCCTCGCCGCCGCGTTCGCCGACTACCCCGCCACGCGC
CACACCGTCGATCCGGACCGCCACATCGAGCGGGTCACCGAGCTGCAAGAACTCTTCCTCACGCGCGTCG
GGCTCGACATCGGCAAGGTGTGGGTCGCGGACGACGGCGCCGCGGTGGCGGTCTGGACCACGCCGGAGAG
CGTCGAAGCGGGGGCGGTGTTCGCCGAGATCGGCCCGCGCATGGCCGAGTTGAGCGGTTCCCGGCTGGCC
GCGCAGCAACAGATGGAAGGCCTCCTGGCGCCGCACCGGCCCAAGGAGCCCGCGTGGTTCCTGGCCACCG
TCGGCGTCTCGCCCGACCACCAGGGCAAGGGTCTGGGCAGCGCCGTCGTGCTCCCCGGAGTGGAGGCGGC
CGAGCGCGCCGGGGTGCCCGCCTTCCTGGAGACCTCCGCGCCCCGCAACCTCCCCTTCTACGAGCGGCTC
GGCTTCACCGTCACCGCCGACGTCGAGGTGCCCGAAGGACCGCGCACCTGGTGCATGACCCGCAAGCCCG
GTGCCTGACGCCCGCCCCACGACCCGCAGCGCCCGACCGAAAGGAGCGCACGACCCCATGCATCGGTACC
TTTAAGACCAATGACTTACAAGGCAGCTGTAGATCTTAGCCACTTTTTAAAAGAAAAGGGGGGACTGGAA
GGGCTAATTCACTCCCAACGAAGACAAGATCTGCTTTTTGCTTGTACTGGGTCTCTCTGGTTAGACCAGA
TCTGAGCCTGGGAGCTCTCTGGCTAACTAGGGAACCCACTGCTTAAGCCTCAATAAAGCTTGCCTTGAGT
GCTTCAAGTAGTGTGTGCCCGTCTGTTGTGTGACTCTGGTAACTAGAGATCCCTCAGACCCTTTTAGTCA
GTGTGGAAAATCTCTAGCAGTAGTAGTTCATGTCATCTTATTATTCAGTATTTATAACTTGCAAAGAAAT
GAATATCAGAGAGTGAGAGGAACTTGTTTATTGCAGCTTATAATGGTTACAAATAAAGCAATAGCATCAC
AAATTTCACAAATAAAGCATTTTTTTCACTGCATTCTAGTTGTGGTTTGTCCAAACTCATCAATGTATCT
TATCATGTCTGGCTCTAGCTATCCCGCCCCTAACTCCGCCCATCCCGCCCCTAACTCCGCCCAGTTCCGC
CCATTCTCCGCCCCATGGCTGACTAATTTTTTTTATTTATGCAGAGGCCGAGGCCGCCTCGGCCTCTGAG
CTATTCCAGAAGTAGTGAGGAGGCTTTTTTGGAGGCCTAGGGACGTACCCAATTCGCCCTATAGTGAGTC
GTATTACGCGCGCTCACTGGCCGTCGTTTTACAACGTCGTGACTGGGAAAACCCTGGCGTTACCCAACTT
AATCGCCTTGCAGCACATCCCCCTTTCGCCAGCTGGCGTAATAGCGAAGAGGCCCGCACCGATCGCCCTT
CCCAACAGTTGCGCAGCCTGAATGGCGAATGGG
[124 nt withheld, positions 2064-2187]
C
[91 nt withheld, positions 2189-2279]
A
[49 nt withheld, positions 2281-2329]
CCTTTGACGTTGGAGTCCACGTTCTTT
[37 nt withheld, positions 2357-2393]
ACCCTATCTCGGTCTATTCTTTTGATTTATAAGGGATTTTGCCGATTTCGGCCTATTGGTTAAAAAATGA
GCTGATTTAACAAAAATTTAACGCGAATTTTAACAAAATATTAACGCTTACAATTTAGGTGGCACTTTTC
GGGGAAATGTGCGCGGAACCCCTATTTGTTTATTTTTCTAAATACATTCAAATATGTATCCGCTCATGAG
ACAATAACCCTGATAAATGCTTCAATAATATTGAAAAAGGAAGAGTATGAGTATTCAACATTTCCGTGTC
GCCCTTATTCCCTTTTTTGCGGCATTTTGCCTTCCTGTTTTTGCTCACCCAGAAACGCTGGTGAAAGTAA
AAGATGCTGAAGATCAGTTGGGTGCACGAGTGGGTTACATCGAACTGGATCTCAACAGCGGTAAGATCCT
TGAGAGTTTTCGCCCCGAAGAACGTTTTCCAATGATGAGCACTTTTAAAGTTCTGCTATGTGGCGCGGTA
TTATCCCGTATTGACGCCGGGCAAGAGCAACTCGGTCGCCGCATACACTATTCTCAGAATGACTTGGTTG
AGTACTCACCAGTCACAGAAAAGCATCTTACGGATGGCATGACAGTAAGAGAATTATGCAGTGCTGCCAT
AACCATGAGTGATAACACTGCGGCCAACTTACTTCTGACAACGATCGGAGGACCGAAGGAGCTAACCGCT
TTTTTGCACAACATGGGGGATCATGTAACTCGCCTTGATCGTTGGGAACCGGAGCTGAATGAAGCCATAC
CAAACGACGAGCGTGACACCACGATGCCTGTAGCAATGGCAACAACGTTGCGCAAACTATTAACTGGCGA
ACTACTTACTCTAGCTTCCCGGCAACAATTAATAGACTGGATGGAGGCGGATAAAGTTGCAGGACCACTT
CTGCGCTCGGCCCTTCCGGCTGGCTGGTTTATTGCTGATAAATCTGGAGCCGGTGAGCGTGGGTCTCGCG
GTATCATTGCAGCACTGGGGCCAGATGGTAAGCCCTCCCGTATCGTAGTTATCTACACGACGGGGAGTCA
GGCAACTATGGATGAACGAAATAGACAGATCGCTGAGATAGGTGCCTCACTGATTAAGCATTGGTAACTG
TCAGACCAAGTTTACTCATATATACTTTAGATTGATTTAAAACTTCATTTTTAATTTAAAAGGATCTAGG
TGAAGATCCTTTTTGATAATCTCATGACCAAAATCCCTTAACGTGAGTTTTCGTTCCACTGAGCGTCAGA
CCCCGTAGAAAAGATCAAAGGATCTTCTTGAGATCCTTTTTTTCTGCGCGTAATCTGCTGCTTGCAAACA
AAAAAACCACCGCTACCAGCGGTGGTTTGTTTGCCGGATCAAGAGCTACCAACTCTTTTTCCGAAGGTAA
CTGGCTTCAGCAGAGCGCAGATACCAAATACTGTTCTTCTAGTGTAGCCGTAGTTAGGCCACCACTTCAA
GAACTCTGTAGCACCGCCTACATACCTCGCTCTGCTAATCCTGTTACCAGTGGCTGCTGCCAGTGGCGAT
AAGTCGTGTCTTACCGGGTTGGACTCAAGACGATAGTTACCGGATAAGGCGCAGCGGTCGGGCTGAACGG
GGGGTTCGTGCACACAGCCCAGCTTGGAGCGAACGACCTACACCGAACTGAGATACCTACAGCGTGAGCT
ATGAGAAAGCGCCACGCTTCCCGAAGGGAGAAAGGCGGACAGGTATCCGGTAAGCGGCAGGGTCGGAACA
GGAGAGCGCACGAGGGAGCTTCCAGGGGGAAACGCCTGGTATCTTTATAGTCCTGTCGGGTTTCGCCACC
TCTGACTTGAGCGTCGATTTTTGTGATGCTCGTCAGGGGGGCGGAGCCTATGGAAAAACGCCAGCAACGC
GGCCTTTTTACGGTTCCTGGCCTTTTGCTGGCCTTTTGCTCACATGTTCTTTCCTGCGTTATCCCCTGAT
TCTGTGGATAACCGTATTACCGCCTTTGAGTGAGCTGATACCGCTCGCCGCAGCCGAACGACCGAGCGCA
GCGAGTCAGTGAGCGAGGAAGCGGAAGAGCGCCCAATACGCAAACCGCCTCTCCCCGCGCGTTGGCCGAT
TCATTAATGCAGCTGGCACGACAGGTTTCCCGACTGGAAAGCGGGCAGTGAGCGCAACGCAATTAATGTG
AGTTAGCTCACTCATTAGGCACCCCAGGCTTTACACTTTATGCTTCCGGCTCGTATGTTGTGTGGAATTG
TGAGCGGATAACAATTTCACACAGGAAACAGCTATGACCATGATTACGCCAAGCGCGCAATTAACCCTCA
CTAAAGGGAACAAAAGCTGGAGCTGCAAGCTTAATGTAGTCTTATGCAATACTCTTGTAGTCTTGCAACA
TGGTAACGATGAGTTAGCAACATGCCTTACAAGGAGAGAAAAAGCACCGTGCATGCCGATTGGTGGAAGT
AAGGTGGTACGATCGTGCCTTATTAGGAAGGCAACAGACGGGTCTGACATGGATTGGACGAACCACTGAA
TTGCCGCATTGCAGAGATATTGTATTTAAGTGCCTAGCTCGATACATAAACGGGTCTCTCTGGTTAGACC
AGATCTGAGCCTGGGAGCTCTCTGGCTAACTAGGGAACCCACTGCTTAAGCCTCAATAAAGCTTGCCTTG
AGTGCTTCAAGTAGTGTGTGCCCGTCTGTTGTGTGACTCTGGTAACTAGAGATCCCTCAGACCCTTTTAG
TCAGTGTGGAAAATCTCTAGCAGTGGCGCCCGAACAGGGACTTGAAAGCGAAAGGGAAACCAGAGGAGCT
CTCTCGACGCAGGACTCGGCTTGCTGAAGCGCGCACGGCAAGAGGCGAGGGGCGGCGACTGGTGAGTACG
CCAAAAATTTTGACTAGCGGAGGCTAGAAGGAGAGAGATGGGTGCGAGAGCGTCAGTATTAAGCGGGGGA
GAATTAGATCGCGATGGGAAAAAATTCGGTTAAGGCCAGGGGGAAAGAAAAAATATAAATTAAAACATAT
AGTATGGGCAAGCAGGGAGCTAGAACGATTCGCAGTTAATCCTGGCCTGTTAGAAACATCAGAAGGCTGT
AGACAAATACTGGGACAGCTACAACCATCCCTTCAGACAGGATCAGAAGAACTTAGATCATTATATAATA
CAGTAGCAACCCTCTATTGTGTGCATCAAAGGATAGAGATAAAAGACACCAAGGAAGCTTTAGACAAGAT
AGAGGAAGAGCAAAACAAAAGTAAGACCACCGCACAGCAAGCGGCCGCTGATCTTCAGACCTGGAGGAGG
AGATATGAGGGACAATTGGAGAAGTGAATTATATAAATATAAAGTAGTAAAAATTGAACCATTAGGAGTA
GCACCCACCAAGGCAAAGAGAAGAGTGGTGCAGAGAGAAAAAAGAGCAGTGGGAATAGGAGCTTTGTTCC
TTGGGTTCTTGGGAGCAGCAGGAAGCACTATGGGCGCAGCGTCAATGACGCTGACGGTACAGGCCAGACA
ATTATTGTCTGGTATAGTGCAGCAGCAGAACAATTTGCTGAGGGCTATTGAGGCGCAACAGCATCTGTTG
CAACTCACAGTCTGGGGCATCAAGCAGCTCCAGGCAAGAATCCTGGCTGTGGAAAGATACCTAAAGGATC
AACAGCTCCTGGGGATTTGGGGTTGCTCTGGAAAACTCATTTGCACCACTGCTGTGCCTTGGAATGCTAG
TTGGAGTAATAAATCTCTGGAACAGATTTGGAATCACACGACCTGGATGGAGTGGGACAGAGAAATTAAC
AATTACACAAGCTTAATACACTCCTTAATTGAAGAATCGCAAAACCAGCAAGAAAAGAATGAACAAGAAT
TATTGGAATTAGATAAATGGGCAAGTTTGTGGAATTGGTTTAACATAACAAATTGGCTGTGGTATATAAA
ATTATTCATAATGATAGTAGGAGGCTTGGTAGGTTTAAGAATAGTTTTTGCTGTACTTTCTATAGTGAAT
AGAGTTAGGCAGGGATATTCACCATTATCGTTTCAGACCCACCTCCCAACCCCGAGGGGACCCGACAGGC
CCGAAGGAATAGAAGAAGAAGGTGGAGAGAGAGACAGAGACAGATCCATTCGATTAGTGAACGGATCTCG
ACGGTATCGATCACGAGACTAGCCTCGAGCGGCCGCCCCCTTCACCGAGGGCCTATTTCCCATGATTCCT
TCATATTTGCATATACGATACAAGGCTGTTAGAGAGATAATTGGAATTAATTTGACTGTAAACACAAAGA
TATTAGTACAAAATACGTGACGTAGAAAGTAATAATTTCTTGGGTAGTTTGCAGTTTTAAAATTATGTTT
TAAAATGGACTATCATATGCTTACCGTAACTTGAAAGTATTTCGATTTCTTGGCTTTATATATCTTGTGG
AAAGGACGAAACACCGGGCCTAAGGTTAAGTCGCCCTCGCTCGAGCGAGGGCGACTTAACCTTAGGCTTT
TTGAATTCTCGACCTCGAGACAAATGGCAGTATTCATCCACAATTTTAAAAGAAAAGGGGGGATTGGGGG
GTACAGTGCAGGGGAAAGAATAGTAGACATAATAGCAACAGACATACAAACTAAAGAATTACAAAAACAA
ATTACAAAAATTCAAAATTTTCGGGTTTATTACAGGGACAGCAGAGATCCACTTTGGCCGCGGCTCGAGG
GGG
Features (pLannotate 1.2.2; 25 found; start..end, strand, type, name):
    529..1128    +  CDS            PuroR: puromycin N-acetyltransferase; pac from Streptomyces alboniger; confers resistance to puromycin
   1171..1254    +  CDS            nef (fragment): NEF_HV1Z2 - Experimental evidence at protein level: Swiss-Prot protein existence level 1. Extracellular Nef protein targets CD4(+) T-lymphocytes for apoptosis by interacting with CXCR4 surface receptors. From Human immunodeficiency virus type 1 group M subtype D (isolate Z2/CDC-Z34) (HIV-1).
   1256..1489    +  LTR            3' LTR (ΔU3): self-inactivating 3' long terminal repeat (LTR) from HIV-1
   1561..1682    +  polyA_signal   SV40 poly(A) signal: SV40 polyadenylation signal
   1722..1857    +  rep_origin     SV40 ori: SV40 origin of replication
   1878..1896    -  promoter       T7 promoter: promoter for bacteriophage T7 RNA polymerase
   1904..2059    +  CDS            lacZα (fragment): LacZα fragment of β-galactosidase; lacZ fragment
   2064..2492    +  rep_origin     f1 ori (sequence partly withheld): f1 bacteriophage origin of replication; arrow indicates direction of (+) strand synthesis
   2545..2649    +  promoter       AmpR promoter: bla
   2650..3510    +  CDS            AmpR: β-lactamase; bla; confers resistance to ampicillin, carbenicillin, and related antibiotics
   3681..4269    +  rep_origin     ori: high-copy-number ColE1/pMB1/pBR322/pUC origin of replication
   4452..4544    +  CDS            lacI (fragment): lac repressor; lacI; The lac repressor binds to the lac operator to inhibit transcription in E. coli. This inhibition can be relieved by adding lactose or isopropyl-β-D-thiogalactopyranoside (IPTG).
   4557..4578    +  protein_bind   CAP binding site: CAP binding activates transcription in the presence of cAMP. E. coli catabolite activator protein
   4593..4623    +  promoter       lac promoter: promoter for the E. coli lac operon
   4631..4647    +  protein_bind   lac operator: The lac repressor binds to the lac operator to inhibit transcription in E. coli. This inhibition can be relieved by adding lactose or isopropyl-β-D-thiogalactopyranoside (IPTG). lac repressor encoded by lacI
   4692..4710    +  promoter       T3 promoter: promoter for bacteriophage T3 RNA polymerase
   4738..4964    +  promoter       RSV promoter: Rous sarcoma virus enhancer/promoter
   4965..5145    +  LTR            5' LTR (truncated): truncated 5' long terminal repeat (LTR) from HIV-1
   5192..5317    +  misc_feature   HIV-1 Ψ: packaging signal of human immunodeficiency virus type 1
   5301..5664    +  CDS            HIV-1 gag (fragment): gag protein from human immunodeficiency virus 1; gag
   5810..6043    +  misc_feature   RRE: The Rev response element (RRE) of HIV-1 allows for Rev-dependent mRNA export from the nucleus to the cytoplasm.
   6420..6520    +  CDS            Rev (fragment): human immunodeficiency virus 1 (HIV-1) Rev protein; rev; enhances nuclear export of unspliced and incompletely spliced viral mRNAs
   6570..6810    +  promoter       U6 promoter: RNA polymerase III promoter for human U6 snRNA
   6917..7034    +  misc_feature   cPPT/CTS: central polypurine tract and central termination sequence of HIV-1
   7083..507     +  promoter       hPGK promoter (across the origin): human phosphoglycerate kinase 1 promoter
