[The description below was written by a language model from this plasmid's Addgene catalogue record and pLannotate feature annotations shown in this document.]
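Description:
pLKO.1 puro-shNC is a negative-control RNAi construct built on the unmodified pLKO.1-puro backbone, a third-generation-style, self-inactivating HIV-1 lentiviral vector of about 7.1 kb for shRNA expression in mammalian cells. In bacteria it is maintained through a ColE1/pUC-type origin and selected with ampicillin via the β-lactamase gene. The catalogue lists it as low copy although the annotated origin is a high-copy type, and a recombination-deficient host strain is specified because the repeated LTRs can recombine. An f1 origin, an SV40 origin and remnants of a lac/T7/T3 cloning region are also present from the parental plasmid.

The viral genome is transcribed from a chimeric RSV promoter fused to a truncated 5' LTR. This makes packaging independent of Tat. It is followed by the Ψ packaging signal (extending into a gag fragment), the Rev response element for nuclear export of the full-length RNA, and a ΔU3 3' LTR that inactivates LTR promoter activity after integration. Within this frame, the human U6 RNA polymerase III promoter drives a non-targeting shRNA inserted between the AgeI and EcoRI sites, both of which are recorded as destroyed in cloning. The hairpin itself is not annotated in the feature table but would lie in the gap between U6 and the cPPT/CTS element, which aids nuclear import of the preintegration complex. Downstream, the hPGK promoter expresses puromycin N-acetyltransferase, allowing selection of transduced cells.

The plasmid serves as the scrambled or non-targeting comparator for gene-specific pLKO.1 knockdown vectors, either by transfection or after packaging into lentivirus with helper plasmids. The depositor notes validation in HK-2 cells.
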