Addgene plasmid #239957: pLKO.1 puro-shNC
Depositing lab: Weiwei Li.
Backbone
  Vector backbone: pLKO.1-puro
  Backbone manufacturer: Addgene
  Backbone size w/o insert (bp): 7000
  Total vector size (bp): 7100
  Modifications to backbone: None
  Vector type: Mammalian Expression, Lentiviral, RNAi
  Selectable markers: Puromycin
Growth in bacteria
  Bacterial resistance: Ampicillin, 100 μg/mL
  Growth temperature: 37°C
  Growth strain: NEB Stable
  Growth instructions: Depositing lab uses Stbl3 strain for stable propagation. Avoid long-term culture to prevent recombination.
  Copy number: Low Copy
Gene/Insert
  Gene/Insert name: non-targeting shRNA control
  gRNA/shRNA sequence: CCTAAGGTTAAGTCGCCCTCG
  Species: H. sapiens (human)
  Promoter: U6
  Cloning method: Restriction Enzyme; 5′ cloning site AgeI (destroyed during cloning); 3′ cloning site EcoRI (destroyed during cloning)
  Sequencing primers: 5′ GACTATCATATGCTTACCGT; 3′ TTGGAAGGGCGATCGGTGCG
Terms and licenses: Academic/Nonprofit Terms; Industry Terms: Not Available to Industry
Depositor comments: Constructed using standard pLKO.1 backbone. Validated in HK-2 cells.
How to cite: pLKO.1 puro-shNC was a gift from Weiwei Li (Addgene plasmid # 239957)
